>Addgene plasmid #113320 | pCD296.7 | addgene full sequence | sequence record 217358 | Addgene NGS Result
GACGTCTTAAGTTACGAAATCATCCTGTGGAGCTTAGTAGGTTTAGCAAGATGGCAGCGCCTAAATGTAG
AATGATAAAAGGATTAAGAGATTAATTTCCCTAAAAATGATAAAACAAGCGTTTTGAAAGCGCTTGTTTT
TTTGGTTTGCAGTCAGAGTAGAATAGAAGTATCAAAAAAAGCACCGACTCGGTGCCACTTTTTCAAGTTG
ATAACGGACTAGCCTTATTTTAACTTGCTATGCTGTTTTGAATGGTTCCAACAAGATTATTTTATAACTT
TTATAACAAATAATCAAGGAGAAATTCAAAGAAATTTATCAGCCATAAAACAATACTTAATACTATAGAA
TGATAACAAAATAAACTACTTTTTAAAAGAATTTTGTGTTATAATCTATTTATTATTAAGTATTGGGTAA
TATTTTTTGAAGAGATATTTTGAAAAAGAAAAATTAAAGCATATTAAACTAATTTCGGAGGTCATTAAAA
CTATTATTGAAATCATCAAACTCATTATGGATTTAATTTAAACTTTTTATTTTAGGAGGCAAAAATGGAT
AAGAAATACTCAATAGGCTTAGCTATCGGCACAAATAGCGTCGGATGGGCGGTGATCACTGATGAATATA
AGGTTCCGTCTAAAAAGTTCAAGGTTCTGGGAAATACAGACCGCCACAGTATCAAAAAAAATCTTATAGG
GGCTCTTTTATTTGACAGTGGAGAGACAGCGGAAGCGACTCGTCTCAAACGGACAGCTCGTAGAAGGTAT
ACACGTCGGAAGAATCGTATTTGTTATCTACAGGAGATTTTTTCAAATGAGATGGCGAAAGTAGATGATA
GTTTCTTTCATCGACTTGAAGAGTCTTTTTTGGTGGAAGAAGACAAGAAGCATGAACGTCATCCTATTTT
TGGAAATATAGTAGATGAAGTTGCTTATCATGAGAAATATCCAACTATCTATCATCTGCGAAAAAAATTG
GTAGATTCTACTGATAAAGCGGATTTGCGCTTAATCTATTTGGCCTTAGCGCATATGATTAAGTTTCGTG
GTCATTTTTTGATTGAGGGAGATTTAAATCCTGATAATAGTGATGTGGACAAACTATTTATCCAGTTGGT
ACAAACCTACAATCAATTATTTGAAGAAAACCCTATTAACGCAAGTGGAGTAGATGCTAAAGCGATTCTT
TCTGCACGATTGAGTAAATCAAGACGATTAGAAAATCTCATTGCTCAGCTCCCCGGTGAGAAGAAAAATG
GCTTATTTGGGAATCTCATTGCTTTGTCATTGGGTTTGACCCCTAATTTTAAATCAAATTTTGATTTGGC
AGAAGATGCTAAATTACAGCTTTCAAAAGATACTTACGATGATGATTTAGATAATTTATTGGCGCAAATT
GGAGATCAATATGCTGATTTGTTTTTGGCAGCTAAGAATTTATCAGATGCTATTTTACTTTCAGATATCC
TAAGAGTAAATACTGAAATAACTAAGGCTCCCCTATCAGCTTCAATGATTAAACGCTACGATGAACATCA
TCAAGACTTGACTCTTTTAAAAGCTTTAGTTCGACAACAACTTCCAGAAAAGTATAAAGAAATCTTTTTT
GATCAATCAAAAAACGGATATGCAGGTTATATTGATGGGGGAGCTAGCCAAGAAGAATTTTATAAATTTA
TCAAACCAATTTTAGAAAAAATGGATGGTACTGAGGAATTATTGGTGAAACTAAATCGTGAAGATTTGCT
GCGCAAGCAACGGACCTTTGACAACGGCTCTATTCCCCATCAAATTCACTTGGGTGAGCTGCATGCTATT
TTGAGAAGACAAGAAGACTTTTATCCATTTTTAAAAGACAATCGTGAGAAGATTGAAAAAATCTTGACTT
TTCGAATTCCTTATTATGTTGGTCCATTGGCGCGTGGCAATAGTCGTTTTGCATGGATGACTCGGAAGTC
TGAAGAAACAATTACCCCATGGAATTTTGAAGAAGTTGTCGATAAAGGTGCTTCAGCTCAATCATTTATT
GAACGCATGACAAACTTTGATAAAAATCTTCCAAATGAAAAAGTACTACCAAAACATAGTTTGCTTTATG
AGTATTTTACGGTTTATAACGAATTGACAAAGGTCAAATATGTTACTGAAGGAATGCGAAAACCAGCATT
TCTTTCAGGTGAACAGAAGAAAGCCATTGTTGATTTACTCTTCAAAACAAATCGAAAAGTAACCGTTAAG
CAATTAAAAGAAGATTATTTCAAAAAAATAGAATGTTTTGATAGTGTTGAAATTTCAGGAGTTGAAGATA
GATTTAATGCTTCATTAGGTACCTACCATGATTTGCTAAAAATTATTAAAGATAAAGATTTTTTGGATAA
TGAAGAAAATGAAGATATCTTAGAGGATATTGTTTTAACATTGACCTTATTTGAAGATAGGGAGATGATT
GAGGAAAGACTTAAAACATATGCTCACCTCTTTGATGATAAGGTGATGAAACAGCTTAAACGTCGCCGTT
ATACTGGTTGGGGACGTTTGTCTCGAAAATTGATTAATGGTATTAGGGATAAGCAATCTGGCAAAACAAT
ATTAGATTTTTTGAAATCAGATGGTTTTGCCAATCGCAATTTTATGCAGCTGATCCATGATGATAGTTTG
ACATTTAAAGAAGACATTCAAAAAGCACAAGTGTCTGGACAAGGCGATAGTTTACATGAACATATTGCAA
ATTTAGCTGGTAGCCCTGCTATTAAAAAAGGTATTTTACAGACTGTAAAAGTTGTTGATGAATTGGTCAA
AGTAATGGGGCGGCATAAGCCAGAAAATATCGTTATTGAAATGGCACGTGAAAATCAGACAACTCAAAAG
GGCCAGAAAAATTCGCGAGAGCGTATGAAACGAATCGAAGAAGGTATCAAAGAATTAGGAAGTCAGATTC
TTAAAGAGCATCCTGTTGAAAATACTCAATTGCAAAATGAAAAGCTCTATCTCTATTATCTCCAAAATGG
AAGAGACATGTATGTGGACCAAGAATTAGATATTAATCGTTTAAGTGATTATGATGTCGATGCCATTGTT
CCACAAAGTTTCCTTAAAGACGATTCAATAGACAATAAGGTCTTAACGCGTTCTGATAAAAATCGTGGTA
AATCGGATAACGTTCCAAGTGAAGAAGTAGTCAAAAAGATGAAAAACTATTGGAGACAACTTCTAAACGC
CAAGTTAATCACTCAACGTAAGTTTGATAATTTAACGAAAGCTGAACGTGGAGGTTTGAGTGAACTTGAT
AAAGCTGGTTTTATCAAACGCCAATTGGTTGAAACTCGCCAAATCACTAAGCATGTGGCACAAATTTTGG
ATAGTCGCATGAATACTAAATACGATGAAAATGATAAACTTATTCGAGAGGTTAAAGTGATTACCTTAAA
ATCTAAATTAGTTTCTGACTTCCGAAAAGATTTCCAATTCTATAAAGTACGTGAGATTAACAATTACCAT
CATGCCCATGATGCGTATCTAAATGCCGTCGTTGGAACTGCTTTGATTAAGAAATATCCAAAACTTGAAT
CGGAGTTTGTCTATGGTGATTATAAAGTTTATGATGTTCGTAAAATGATTGCTAAGTCTGAGCAAGAAAT
AGGCAAAGCAACCGCAAAATATTTCTTTTACTCTAATATCATGAACTTCTTCAAAACAGAAATTACACTT
GCAAATGGAGAGATTCGCAAACGCCCTCTAATCGAAACTAATGGGGAAACTGGAGAAATTGTCTGGGATA
AAGGGCGAGATTTTGCCACAGTGCGCAAAGTATTGTCCATGCCCCAAGTCAATATTGTCAAGAAAACAGA
AGTACAGACAGGCGGATTCTCCAAGGAGTCAATTTTACCAAAAAGAAATTCGGACAAGCTTATTGCTCGT
AAAAAAGACTGGGATCCAAAAAAATATGGTGGTTTTGATAGTCCAACGGTAGCTTATTCAGTCCTAGTGG
TTGCTAAGGTGGAAAAAGGGAAATCGAAGAAGTTAAAATCCGTTAAAGAGTTACTAGGGATCACAATTAT
GGAAAGAAGTTCCTTTGAAAAAAATCCGATTGACTTTTTAGAAGCTAAAGGATATAAGGAAGTTAAAAAA
GACTTAATCATTAAACTACCTAAATATAGTCTTTTTGAGTTAGAAAACGGTCGTAAACGGATGCTGGCTA
GTGCCGGAGAATTACAAAAAGGAAATGAGCTGGCTCTGCCAAGCAAATATGTGAATTTTTTATATTTAGC
TAGTCATTATGAAAAGTTGAAGGGTAGTCCAGAAGATAACGAACAAAAACAATTGTTTGTGGAGCAGCAT
AAGCATTATTTAGATGAGATTATTGAGCAAATCAGTGAATTTTCTAAGCGTGTTATTTTAGCAGATGCCA
ATTTAGATAAAGTTCTTAGTGCATATAACAAACATAGAGACAAACCAATACGTGAACAAGCAGAAAATAT
TATTCATTTATTTACGTTGACGAATCTTGGAGCTCCCGCTGCTTTTAAATATTTTGATACAACAATTGAT
CGTAAACGATATACGTCTACAAAAGAAGTTTTAGATGCCACTCTTATCCATCAATCCATCACTGGTCTTT
ATGAAACACGCATTGATTTGAGTCAGCTAGGAGGTGACTAACTCGAGTAAGGATCTCCAGGCATCAAATA
AAACGAAAGGCTCAGTCGAAAGACTGGGCCTTTCGTTTTATCTGTTGTTTGTCGGTGAACGCTCTCTACT
AGAGTCACACTGGCTCACCTTCGGGTGGGCCTTTCTGCGTTTATACCTAGAGCGCCCGGAAGAGAGTCAA
TTCAGGGTGGTGAATCTGCAGTTTACGGCTAGCTCAGCCCTAGGTATTATGCTAGCGAATTCATTAAAGA
GGAGAAAGGTACCATGGGGCCCGCTTCTAACTTTACTCAGTTCGTTCTCGTCGACAATGGCGGAACTGGC
GACGTGACTGTCGCCCCAAGCAACTTCGCTAACGGGATCGCTGAATGGATCAGCTCTAACTCGCGTTCAC
AGGCTTACAAAGTAACCTGTAGCGTTCGTCAGAGCTCTGCGCAGAATCGCAAATACACCATCAAAGTCGA
GGTGCCTAAAGGCGCCTGGCGTTCGTACTTAAATATGGAACTAACCATTCCAATTTTCGCCACGAATTCC
GACTGCGAGCTTATTGTTAAGGCAATGCAAGGTCTCCTAAAAGATGGAAACCCGATTCCCTCAGCAATCG
CAGCAAACTCCGGCATCTACGGTGGCGGAGGTAGCATGTATATTGAACAGCATTCTCGCTATCAAAATAA
AGCTAATAACATCCAATTAAGATATGATGATAAGCAGTTTCATACAACGGTTATCAAAGATGTTCTATTA
TGGATTGAACATAATTTAGATCAGTCTTTACTGCTTGATGATGTGGCGAATAAAGCGGGTTATACCAAGT
GGTATTTTCAGCGGCTGTTCAAAAAAGTAACAGGGGTCACACTGGCTAGCTATATTCGTGCTCGTCGTTT
GACGAAAGCGGCTGTTGAGTTGAGGTTGACGAAAAAAACTATCCTTGAGATCGCATTAAAATATCAATTT
GATTCCCAACAATCTTTTACACGTCGATTTAAGTACATTTTTAAGGTTACACCAAGTTATTATCGGCGTA
ATAAATTATGGGAATTGGAGGCAATGCACTAAGCGGCCGCCACGCAAAAAACCCCGCTTCGGCGGGGTTT
TTTCGCCCTAGGGATATATTCCGCTTCCTCGCTCACTGACTCGCTACGCTCGGTCGTTCGACTGCGGCGA
GCGGAAATGGCTTACGAACGGGGCGGAGATTTCCTGGAAGATGCCAGGAAGATACTTAACAGGGAAGTGA
GAGGGCCGCGGCAAAGCCGTTTTTCCATAGGCTCCGCCCCCCTGACAAGCATCACGAAATCTGACGCTCA
AATCAGTGGTGGCGAAACCCGACAGGACTATAAAGATACCAGGCGTTTCCCCCTGGCGGCTCCCTCGTGC
GCTCTCCTGTTCCTGCCTTTCGGTTTACCGGTGTCATTCCGCTGTTATGGCCGCGTTTGTCTCATTCCAC
GCCTGACACTCAGTTCCGGGTAGGCAGTTCGCTCCAAGCTGGACTGTATGCACGAACCCCCCGTTCAGTC
CGACCGCTGCGCCTTATCCGGTAACTATCGTCTTGAGTCCAACCCGGAAAGACATGCAAAAGCACCACTG
GCAGCAGCCACTGGTAATTGATTTAGAGGAGTTAGTCTTGAAGTCATGCGCCGGTTAAGGCTAAACTGAA
AGGACAAGTTTTGGTGACTGCGCTCCTCCAAGCCAGTTACCTCGGTTCAAAGAGTTGGTAGCTCAGAGAA
CCTTCGAAAAACCGCCCTGCAAGGCGGTTTTTTCGTTTTCAGAGCAAGAGATTACGCGCAGACCAAAACG
ATCTCAAGAAGATCATCTTATTAATCAGATAAAATATTTCTAGATTTCAGTGCAATTTATCTCTTCAAAT
GTAGCACCTGAAGTCAGCCCCATACGATATAAGTTGTTACTAGATTGACAGCTAGCTCAGTCCTAGGTAT
AATACTAGTCGGTGTCCTGCGGTTACCAAGTTTTAGAGCTAGAAATAGCAAGTTAAAATAAGGCTAGTCC
GTTATCAACTTGAAAAAGTGGCACATGAGGATCACCCATGTGCTTTTTTTGAAGCTTGGGCCCGAACAAA
AACTCATCTCAGAAGAGGATCTGAATAGCGCCGTCGACCATCATCATCATCATCATTGAGTTTAAACGGT
CTCCAGCTTGGCTGTTTTGGCGGATGAGAGAAGATTTTCAGCCTGATACAGATTAAATCAGAACGCAGAA
GCGGTCTGATAAAACAGAATTTGCCTGGCGGCAGTAGCGCGGTGGTCCCACCTGACCCCATGCCGAACTC
AGAAGTGAAACGCCGTAGCGCCGATGGTAGTGTGGGGTCTCCCCATGCGAGAGTAGGGAACTGCCAGGCA
TCAAATAAAACGAAAGGCTCAGTCGAAAGACTGGGCCTTTCGTTTTATCTGTTGTTTGTCGGTGAACTGG
ATCCTTACTCGAGTCTAGACTGCAGGCTTCCTCGCTCACTGACTCGCTGCGCTCGGTCGTTCGGCTGCGG
CGAGCGGTATCAGCTCACTCAAAGGCGGTAATACGGTTATCCACAGAATCAGGGGATAACGCAGGAAAGA
ACATGTGAGCAAAAGGCCAGCAAAAGGCCAGGAACCGTAAAAAACTAGTGCTTGGATTCTCACCAATAAA
AAACGCCCGGCGGCAACCGAGCGTTCTGAACAAATCCAGATGGAGTTCTGAGGTCATTACTGGATCTATC
AACAGGAGTCCAAGCGAGCTCGATATCAAATTACGCCCCGCCCTGCCACTCATCGCAGTACTGTTGTAAT
TCATTAAGCATTCTGCCGACATGGAAGCCATCACAAACGGCATGATGAACCTGAATCGCCAGCGGCATCA
GCACCTTGTCGCCTTGCGTATAATATTTGCCCATGGTGAAAACGGGGGCGAAGAAGTTGTCCATATTGGC
CACGTTTAAATCAAAACTGGTGAAACTCACCCAGGGATTGGCTGAGACGAAAAACATATTCTCAATAAAC
CCTTTAGGGAAATAGGCCAGGTTTTCACCGTAACACGCCACATCTTGCGAATATATGTGTAGAAACTGCC
GGAAATCGTCGTGGTATTCACTCCAGAGCGATGAAAACGTTTCAGTTTGCTCATGGAAAACGGTGTAACA
AGGGTGAACACTATCCCATATCACCAGCTCACCGTCTTTCATTGCCATACGAAATTCCGGATGAGCATTC
ATCAGGCGGGCAAGAATGTGAATAAAGGCCGGATAAAACTTGTGCTTATTTTTCTTTACGGTCTTTAAAA
AGGCCGTAATATCCAGCTGAACGGTCTGGTTATAGGTACATTGAGCAACTGACTGAAATGCCTCAAAATG
TTCTTTACGATGCCATTGGGATATATCAACGGTGGTATATCCAGTGATTTTTTTCTCCATTTTAGCTTCC
TTAGCTCCTGAAAATCTCGATAACTCAAAAAATACGCCCGGTAGTGATCTTATTTCATTATGGTGAAAGT
TGGAACCTCTTACGTGCCGATCAACGTCTCATTTTCGCCAGATATC
Features (pLannotate 1.2.2; 19 found; start..end, strand, type, name):
    181..259     -  misc_RNA       tracrRNA: trans-activating CRISPR RNA for the Streptococcus pyogenes CRISPR/Cas9 system
    555..4659    +  CDS            dCas9 (fragment): catalytically dead mutant of the Cas9 endonuclease from the Streptococcus pyogenes Type II CRISPR/Cas system RNA-guided DNA-binding protein that lacks endonuclease activity due to the D10A mutation in the RuvC catalytic domain and the H840A mutation in the HNH catalytic domain
   4685..4756    +  terminator     rrnB T1 terminator: transcription terminator T1 from the E. coli rrnB gene
   4772..4799    +  terminator     T7Te terminator: phage T7 early transcription terminator
   4811..4845    +  promoter       lacIq promoter (fragment): lacI (mutant); In the lacIq allele, a single base change in the promoter boosts expression of the lacI gene about 10-fold.
   4923..5270    +  CDS            CAPSD_BPMS2 (fragment): Experimental evidence at protein level: Swiss-Prot protein existence level 1. Acts as a translational repressor of viral replicase synthesis late in infection. This latter function is the result of capsid protein interaction with an RNA hairpin which contains the replicase ribosome-binding site. From Escherichia phage MS2 (Bacteriophage MS2).
   5286..5699    +  CDS            tetD: TETD_ECOLX - Experimental evidence at protein level: Swiss-Prot protein existence level 1. From Escherichia coli.
   5759..5814    -  rep_origin     RSF ori (fragment): Plasmids containing the RSF 1030 origin of replication can be propagated in E. coli cells that contain additional plasmids with compatible origins.
   5902..6447    -  rep_origin     p15A ori: Plasmids containing the medium-copy-number p15A origin of replication can be propagated in E. coli cells that contain a second plasmid with the ColE1 origin.
   6555..6589    +  promoter       J23119(SpeI) promoter: bacterial promoter (Registry of Standard Biological Parts BBa J23119) modified to end with an SpeI site
   6610..6674    +  misc_RNA       gRNA scaffold (fragment): guide RNA scaffold for the Streptococcus pyogenes CRISPR/Cas9 system
   6673..6691    +  misc_RNA       MS2 stem loop: stem loop that binds the bacteriophage MS2 coat protein
   6759..6776    +  CDS            capTEV™ (fragment): composite tag for in vivo biotinylation, TEV protease cleavage, and 6xHis tagging
   6883..6998    +  ncRNA          5S rRNA: Accession: RF00001 - 5S ribosomal RNA
   7002..7048    +  terminator     rrnB T1 terminator: transcription terminator T1 from the E. coli rrnB gene
   7096..7224    -  rep_origin     RSF ori (fragment): Plasmids containing the RSF 1030 origin of replication can be propagated in E. coli cells that contain additional plasmids with compatible origins.
   7266..7360    -  terminator     lambda t0 terminator: transcription terminator from phage lambda
   7384..8040    -  CDS            cat: CAT_ECOLX - Experimental evidence at protein level: Swiss-Prot protein existence level 1. This enzyme is an effector of chloramphenicol resistance in bacteria. From Escherichia coli. This protein is used as a marker in many commonly used cloning vectors, such as pACYC184.
   8041..8143    -  promoter       cat promoter: promoter of the E. coli cat gene encoding chloramphenicol acetyltransferase
