[The description below was written by a language model from this plasmid's Addgene catalogue record and pLannotate feature annotations shown in this document.]
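Description:
pCD296.7 is a low-copy bacterial expression plasmid of about 8.2 kb, built on a p15A-origin backbone and selected with chloramphenicol through a cat gene driven by its native promoter and followed by a lambda t0 terminator. The p15A origin is compatible with ColE1-type plasmids, so the construct can be maintained alongside a second plasmid, such as a separate reporter, in E. coli. The short "RSF ori" fragments in the annotation are probably similarity hits flanking the p15A region rather than a second functional origin.

The plasmid carries all three components of a CRISPR-based transcriptional activation (CRISPRa) system for bacteria. The first is catalytically dead Streptococcus pyogenes Cas9 (D10A/H840A), which binds DNA under RNA guidance without cutting. It is followed by rrnB T1 and T7Te terminators. Its promoter is not annotated, although a reverse-strand tracrRNA hit upstream suggests retained native S. pyogenes locus sequence. The second is a fusion of the MS2 phage coat protein (MCP) to E. coli TetD, which serves here as the candidate activation domain. This fusion lies downstream of a short element annotated as a lacIq promoter fragment. The third is a scaffold RNA (scRNA), transcribed from the strong constitutive J23119 promoter. It consists of a guide directed at the site the record calls J107, the Cas9 gRNA scaffold, and an appended MS2 stem loop, and it ends in an rrnB terminator region. The small "capTEV" and 5S rRNA hits nearby are likely incidental matches within that terminator region.

In use, the scRNA directs dCas9 to the target site and its MS2 hairpin recruits MCP-TetD, placing the effector near a promoter so that its ability to activate transcription can be tested.
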