Addgene plasmid #113320: pCD296.7
Purpose: dCas9, MCP-TetD, J107 scRNA.b1
Depositing lab: Jesse Zalatan. Depositing organization: University of Washington. Publication: Synthetic CRISPR-Cas gene activators for transcriptional reprogramming in bacteria. Dong C, Fontana J, Patel A, Carothers JM, Zalatan JG. Nat Commun. 2018 Jun 27;9(1):2489. doi: 10.1038/s41467-018-04901-6. PubMed 29950558.
Backbone
  Vector backbone: p15A vector
  Vector type: Bacterial Expression, CRISPR
Growth in bacteria
  Bacterial resistance: Chloramphenicol, 25 μg/mL
  Growth temperature: 37°C
  Growth strain: DH5alpha
  Copy number: Low Copy
Gene/Insert
  Gene/Insert name: dCas9, MCP-TetD, J107 scRNA.b1_MS2
  gRNA/shRNA sequence: CGGTGTCCTGCGGTTACCAA
  Cloning method: Gibson Cloning
  Sequencing primers: 5′ CACGCATTGATTTGAGTCAGC; 3′ tcgtaagccatttccgctcg
Terms and licenses: Academic/Nonprofit Terms; Industry Terms: Not Available to Industry
How to cite: pCD296.7 was a gift from Jesse Zalatan (Addgene plasmid # 113320 ; http://n2t.net/addgene:113320 ; RRID:Addgene_113320)
